>Addgene plasmid #108916 | pCS2 Halo-Tev- HSPB7 (zebrafish) WT | addgene full sequence | sequence record 264830 | Addgene NGS Result
CGCCATTCTGCCTGGGGACGTCGGAGCAAGCTTGATTTAGGTGACACTATAGAATACAAGCTACTTGTTC
TTTTTGCAGGATCCCATCGATTCGAATTCAAGGCCTCTCGAGCACTGTTGGCCTACTGGACAAGCAGGCA
GACCCAGCTCATATAAACACTGAAAAAGCTGCTGAGTGGATTCATGGTGTTTTGAATAAGAACTTGATCA
CCGGTTCAATTTGAAGTTCTGACTGGATATCGATTTGAGAAAGCATCTCAACACTAATGGCAGAAATCGG
TACTGGCTTTCCATTCGACCCCCATTATGTGGAAGTCCTGGGCGAGCGCATGCACTACGTCGATGTTGGT
CCGCGCGATGGCACCCCTGTGCTGTTCCTGCACGGTAACCCGACCTCCTCCTACGTGTGGCGCAACATCA
TCCCGCATGTTGCACCGACCCATCGCTGCATTGCTCCAGACCTGATCGGTATGGGCAAATCCGACAAACC
AGACCTGGGTTATTTCTTCGACGACCACGTCCGCTTCATGGATGCCTTCATCGAAGCCCTGGGTCTGGAA
GAGGTCGTCCTGGTCATTCACGACTGGGGCTCCGCTCTGGGTTTCCACTGGGCCAAGCGCAATCCAGAGC
GCGTCAAAGGTATTGCATTTATGGAGTTCATCCGCCCTATCCCGACCTGGGACGAATGGCCAGAATTTGC
CCGCGAGACCTTCCAGGCCTTCCGCACCACCGACGTCGGCCGCAAGCTGATCATCGATCAGAACGTTTTT
ATCGAGGGTACGCTGCCGATGGGTGTCGTCCGCCCGCTGACTGAAGTCGAGATGGACCATTACCGCGAGC
CGTTCCTGAACCCTGTTGACCGCGAGCCACTGTGGCGCTTCCCAAACGAGCTGCCAATCGCCGGTGAGCC
AGCGAACATCGTCGCGCTGGTCGAAGAATACATGGACTGGCTGCACCAGTCCCCTGTCCCGAAGCTGCTG
TTCTGGGGCACCCCAGGCGTTCTGATCCCACCGGCCGAAGCCGCTCGCCTGGCCAAAAGCCTGCCTAACT
GCAAGGCTGTGGACATCGGCCCGGGTCTGAATCTGCTGCAAGAAGACAACCCGGACCTGATCGGCAGCGA
GATCGCGCGCTGGCTGTCGACGCTCGAGATTTCCGGCGAAAACTTGTATTTCCAGGGCTCAATGAGCGCG
AGCAATTCTTCTGCCTATCGATCGGAGCGTAGTTACCATCAGACGTCATCCTCCTCATCTTCATCCTCTA
CCTCTGCAAACCCATACATGGAGAAGAGCCGAGGACTCTTCGCTGACGACTTTGGATCTTTCATGTGTCC
GAAGGATGCTTTGGGATTTCCAAACAGAACAGGCACTGTTGGAAACATCAAGACTCTTGGAGACACATAC
CAGTTCACAGTGGACGTGCAAGACTTCTCGCCTGAGGATGTGATCGTCACCACCTCAAACAATCAGATTG
AAGTTCATGCTGAAAAGCTTGCTAGCGATGGGACAGTGATGAACACTTTCACCCATAAATGCCGGCTACC
AGAAGATGTGGACCCCACTTCAGTGAAGTCCAGTTTAGGGGCCGATGGGACTCTGACTATAAAAGCACAG
AGAAACACAGCTAAACTGGAGCATGCACAGACGTTCCGCACAGAGATCAAAATCTAGACCTGTGCCCTCC
TGCTGTGTCTGTTTCACTGTGATAAATGACCTTGAAAATATAGCTACTTAGCCCTGCTTTGTCATTCCTC
CATGACCTTCTCTCATTTCTGCTCATTAGACTTGGATGGAATTTAATCCTGTCACATGTATTCAAAACCT
TTAAGATGAATGCACTGCTAACGTCAGCTCTCTGCTAATGACATATCAGCTTACAGGACAAAGTGGGCTC
CAAAATTCTGGAAGTACATTTAATCCAAAATATAATTGAAACATTGAAAGATATCAGAATATATATGGCT
ATACAGTAGATATAGTACTTTAGTACTTTAAATTACATTTAGTTCACCCAAACATGTAAATCCTGCCATT
ATTTACTCATTTCCACTTGTTCCAAACCCAATTAAGTTCCGTTGAACACAAAATAAAATGTGCAATGATG
GAAAAAAAAAAAAAAAAAAAAAAAAAAAAAAAAAAAAAAAGGCCACATGTGCTCGAGCCTCTAGAACTAT
AGTGAGTCGTATTACGTAGATCCAGACATGATAAGATACATTGATGAGTTTGGACAAACCACAACTAGAA
TGCAGTGAAAAAAATGCTTTATTTGTGAAATTTGTGATGCTATTGCTTTATTTGTAACCATTATAAGCTG
CAATAAACAAGTTAACAACAACAATTGCATTCATTTTATGTTTCAGGTTCAGGGGGAGGTGTGGGAGGTT
TTTTAATTCGCGGCCGCGGCGCCAATGCATTGGGCCCGGTACCCAGCTTTTGTTCCCTTTAGTGAGGGTT
AATTGCGCGCTTGGCGTAATCATGGTCATAGCTGTTTCCTGTGTGAAATTGTTATCCGCTCACAATTCCA
CACAACATACGAGCCGGGAGCATAAAGTGTAAAGCCTGGGGTGCCTAATGAGTGAGCTAACTCACATTAA
TTGCGTTGCGCTCACTGCCCGCTTTCCAGTCGGGAAACCTGTCGTGCCAGCTGCATTAATGAATCGGCCA
ACGCGCGGGGAGAGGCGGTTTGCGTATTGGGCGCTCTTCCGCTTCCTCGCTCACTGACTCGCTGCGCTCG
GTCGTTCGGCTGCGGCGAGCGGTATCAGCTCACTCAAAGGCGGTAATACGGTTATCCACAGAATCAGGGG
ATAACGCAGGAAAGAACATGTGAGCAAAAGGCCAGCAAAAGGCCAGGAACCGTAAAAAGGCCGCGTTGCT
GGCGTTTTTCCATAGGCTCCGCCCCCCTGACGAGCATCACAAAAATCGACGCTCAAGTCAGAGGTGGCGA
AACCCGACAGGACTATAAAGATACCAGGCGTTTCCCCCTGGAAGCTCCCTCGTGCGCTCTCCTGTTCCGA
CCCTGCCGCTTACCGGATACCTGTCCGCCTTTCTCCCTTCGGGAAGCGTGGCGCTTTCTCATAGCTCACG
CTGTAGGTATCTCAGTTCGGTGTAGGTCGTTCGCTCCAAGCTGGGCTGTGTGCACGAACCCCCCGTTCAG
CCCGACCGCTGCGCCTTATCCGGTAACTATCGTCTTGAGTCCAACCCGGTAAGACACGACTTATCGCCAC
TGGCAGCAGCCACTGGTAACAGGATTAGCAGAGCGAGGTATGTAGGCGGTGCTACAGAGTTCTTGAAGTG
GTGGCCTAACTACGGCTACACTAGAAGAACAGTATTTGGTATCTGCGCTCTGCTGAAGCCAGTTACCTTC
GGAAAAAGAGTTGGTAGCTCTTGATCCGGCAAACAAACCACCGCTGGTAGCGGTGGTTTTTTTGTTTGCA
AGCAGCAGATTACGCGCAGAAAAAAAGGATCTCAAGAAGATCCTTTGATCTTTTCTACGGGGTCTGACGC
TCAGTGGAACGAAAACTCACGTTAAGGGATTTTGGTCATGAGATTATCAAAAAGGATCTTCACCTAGATC
CTTTTAAATTAAAAATGAAGTTTTAAATCAATCTAAAGTATATATGAGTAAACTTGGTCTGACAGTTACC
AATGCTTAATCAGTGAGGCACCTATCTCAGCGATCTGTCTATTTCGTTCATCCATAGTTGCCTGACTCCC
CGTCGTGTAGATAACTACGATACGGGAGGGCTTACCATCTGGCCCCAGTGCTGCAATGATACCGCGAGAC
CCACGCTCACCGGCTCCAGATTTATCAGCAATAAACCAGCCAGCCGGAAGGGCCGAGCGCAGAAGTGGTC
CTGCAACTTTATCCGCCTCCATCCAGTCTATTAATTGTTGCCGGGAAGCTAGAGTAAGTAGTTCGCCAGT
TAATAGTTTGCGCAACGTTGTTGCCATTGCTACAGGCATCGTGGTGTCACGCTCGTCGTTTGGTATGGCT
TCATTCAGCTCCGGTTCCCAACGATCAAGGCGAGTTACATGATCCCCCATGTTGTGCAAAAAAGCGGTTA
GCTCCTTCGGTCCTCCGATCGTTGTCAGAAGTAAGTTGGCCGCAGTGTTATCACTCATGGTTATGGCAGC
ACTGCATAATTCTCTTACTGTCATGCCATCCGTAAGATGCTTTTCTGTGACTGGTGAGTACTCAACCAAG
TCATTCTGAGAATAGTGTATGCGGCGACCGAGTTGCTCTTGCCCGGCGTCAATACGGGATAATACCGCGC
CACATAGCAGAACTTTAAAAGTGCTCATCATTGGAAAACGTTCTTCGGGGCGAAAACTCTCAAGGATCTT
ACCGCTGTTGAGATCCAGTTCGATGTAACCCACTCGTGCACCCAACTGATCTTCAGCATCTTTTACTTTC
ACCAGCGTTTCTGGGTGAGCAAAAACAGGAAGGCAAAATGCCGCAAAAAAGGGAATAAGGGCGACACGGA
AATGTTGAATACTCATACTCTTCCTTTTTCAATATTATTGAAGCATTTATCAGGGTTATTGTCTCATGAG
CGGATACATATTTGAATGTATTTAGAAAAATAAACAAATAGGGGTTCCGCGCACATTTCCCCGAAAAGTG
CCACCTAAATTGTAAGCGTTAATATTTTGTTAAAATTCGCGTTAAATTTTTGTTAAATCAGCTCATTTTT
TAACCAATAGGCCGAAATCGGCAAAATCCCTTATAAATCAAAAGAATAGACCGAGATAGGGT
[37 nt withheld, positions 4753-4789]
AAAGAACGTGGACTCCAACGTCAAAGG
[49 nt withheld, positions 4817-4865]
T
[91 nt withheld, positions 4867-4957]
G
[124 nt withheld, positions 4959-5082]
CCCATTCGCCATTCAGGCTGCGCAACTGTTGGGAAGGGCGATCGGTGCGGGCCTCTTCGCTATTACGCCA
GTCGACCGCCAATTCAATATGGCGTATATGGACTCATGCCAATTCAATATGGTGGATCTGGACCTGTGCC
AATTCAATATGGCGTATATGGACTCGTGCCAATTCAATATGGTGGATCTGGACCCCAGCCAATTCAATAT
GGCGGACTTGGCACCATGCCAATTCAATATGGCGGACCTGGCACTGTGCCAACTGGGGAGGGGTCTACTT
GGCACGGTGCCAAGTTTGAGGAGGGGTCTTGGCCCTGTGCCAAGTCCGCCATATTGAATTGGCATGGTGC
CAATAATGGCGGCCATATTGGCTATATGCCAGGATCAATATATAGGCAATATCCAATATGGCCCTATGCC
AATATGGCTATTGGCCAGGTTCAATACTATGTATTGGCCCTATGCCATATAGTATTCCATATATGGGTTT
TCCTATTGACGTAGATAGCCCCTCCCAATGGGCGGTCCCATATACCATATATGGGGCTTCCTAATACCGC
CCATAGCCACTCCCCCATTGACGTCAATGGTCTCTATATATGGTCTTTCCTATTGACGTCATATGGGCGG
TCCTATTGACGTATATGGCGCCTCCCCCATTGACGTCAATTACGGTAAATGGCCCGCCTGGCTCAATGCC
CATTGACGTCAATAGGACCACCCACCATTGACGTCAATGGGATGGCTCATTGCCCATTCATATCCGTTCT
CACGCCCCCTATTGACGTCAATGACGGTAAATGGCCCACTTGGCAGTACATCAATATCTATTAATAGTAA
CTTGGCAAGTACATTACTATTGGAAGTACGCCAGGGTACATTGGCAGTACTCCCATTGACGTCAATGGCG
GTAAATGGCCCGCGATGGCTGCCAAGTACATCCCCATTGACGTCAATGGGGAGGGGCAATGACGCAAATG
GGCGTTCCATTGACGTAAATGGGCGGTAGGCGTGCCTAATGGGAGGTCTATATAAGCAATGCTCGTTTAG
GGAAC
Features (pLannotate 1.2.2; 16 found; start..end, strand, type, name):
     35..53      +  promoter       SP6 promoter: promoter for bacteriophage SP6 RNA polymerase
    267..1157    +  CDS            HaloTag®: modified bacterial dehalogenase that forms covalent bonds with chloroalkane derivatives
   1182..1664    +  CDS            HSPB7 (fragment): HSPB7_HUMAN - Also known as CVHSP. Experimental evidence at protein level: Swiss-Prot protein existence level 1. From Homo sapiens (Human).
   2167..2184    -  promoter       T7 promoter (fragment): promoter for bacteriophage T7 RNA polymerase
   2189..2323    -  polyA_signal   SV40 poly(A) signal: SV40 polyadenylation signal
   2436..2454    -  promoter       T3 promoter: promoter for bacteriophage T3 RNA polymerase
   2499..2515    -  protein_bind   lac operator: The lac repressor binds to the lac operator to inhibit transcription in E. coli. This inhibition can be relieved by adding lactose or isopropyl-β-D-thiogalactopyranoside (IPTG). lac repressor encoded by lacI
   2523..2553    -  promoter       lac promoter: promoter for the E. coli lac operon
   2568..2589    -  protein_bind   CAP binding site: CAP binding activates transcription in the presence of cAMP. E. coli catabolite activator protein
   2602..2694    -  CDS            lacI (fragment): lac repressor; lacI; The lac repressor binds to the lac operator to inhibit transcription in E. coli. This inhibition can be relieved by adding lactose or isopropyl-β-D-thiogalactopyranoside (IPTG).
   2877..3465    -  rep_origin     ori: high-copy-number ColE1/pMB1/pBR322/pUC origin of replication
   3636..4496    -  CDS            AmpR: β-lactamase; bla; confers resistance to ampicillin, carbenicillin, and related antibiotics
   4497..4601    -  promoter       AmpR promoter: bla
   4654..5082    -  rep_origin     f1 ori (sequence partly withheld): f1 bacteriophage origin of replication; arrow indicates direction of (+) strand synthesis
   5087..5153    -  CDS            lacZα (fragment): LacZα fragment of β-galactosidase; lacZ fragment
   5160..6137    +  promoter       CMV IE94 promoter: enhancer/promoter region of simian cytomegalovirus major immediate early transcription unit IE94
