[The description below was written by a language model from this plasmid's Addgene catalogue record and pLannotate feature annotations shown in this document.]
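Description:
pCS2 Halo-Tev-HSPB7 (zebrafish) WT is a mammalian expression plasmid built on the pCS2 backbone that encodes wild-type zebrafish (D. rerio) small heat shock protein HSPB7 fused at its N terminus to HaloTag, with a TEV protease site between the two according to the catalogue entry. It is maintained in E. coli as a high-copy plasmid through a ColE1/pUC-type origin and selected with ampicillin via the β-lactamase gene. An f1 origin and remnants of lac sequences (lac promoter/operator, lacZα and lacI fragments) are also present as backbone carry-over.

The catalogue lists SP6 as the promoter, but the feature table shows the usual pCS2 arrangement. On the circular map, the simian CMV IE94 enhancer/promoter sits immediately upstream of the SP6 promoter, followed by the HaloTag coding sequence, the HSPB7 coding sequence and, downstream, an SV40 polyadenylation signal. CMV IE94 is therefore the likely driver of expression in mammalian cells, while SP6 allows in vitro transcription of sense mRNA. T7 (partial) and T3 promoters lie on the opposite strand near the poly(A) region. The annotation tool labels the HSPB7 region by similarity to the human protein, whereas the record specifies the zebrafish gene. The TEV site itself is not annotated, though a short gap separates the two coding features. The sequenced record is slightly longer than the stated total size.

HaloTag is a modified dehalogenase that bonds covalently to chloroalkane ligands, so the fusion can be labelled, captured or targeted with small-molecule probes, and TEV cleavage can then release HSPB7 from the tag. The associated publication concerns HSPB7 as a sensor of reactive electrophilic species.
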