Addgene plasmid #108916: pCS2 Halo-Tev- HSPB7 (zebrafish) WT
Purpose: Express WT Zebrafish Halo-Tev-HSPB7 in mammalian cells
Depositing lab: Yimon Aye. Depositing organization: Cornell University. Publication: Cardiovascular Small Heat Shock Protein HSPB7 Is a Kinetically Privileged Reactive Electrophilic Species (RES) Sensor. Surya SL, Long MJC, Urul DA, Zhao Y, Mercer EJ, EIsaid IM, Evans T, Aye Y. ACS Chem Biol. 2018 Feb 8. doi: 10.1021/acschembio.7b00925. PubMed 29397684.
Backbone
  Vector backbone: pCS2
  Backbone size w/o insert (bp): 4697
  Total vector size (bp): 6065
  Vector type: Mammalian Expression
Growth in bacteria
  Bacterial resistance: Ampicillin, 100 μg/mL
  Growth temperature: 37°C
  Growth strain: DH5alpha
  Copy number: High Copy
Gene/Insert
  Gene/Insert name: Halo-TEV-HSPB7 (alt name: Heat shock protein family B (small) member 7)
  Species: D. rerio (zebrafish)
  Insert size (bp): 1401
  Entrez Gene: hspb7 (a.k.a. zgc:103426)
  Promoter: SP6
  Tag / fusion protein: Halo-TEV (N terminal on insert)
  Cloning method: Unknown
  Sequencing primers: 5′ ATTTAGGTGACACTATAG; 3′ gtggtttgtccaaactcatc
Terms and licenses: Academic/Nonprofit Terms; Industry Terms: Not Available to Industry
How to cite: pCS2 Halo-Tev- HSPB7 (zebrafish) WT was a gift from Yimon Aye (Addgene plasmid # 108916 ; http://n2t.net/addgene:108916 ; RRID:Addgene_108916)
